Addgene plasmid #22225: pCDNA3.1-EPSIN 1
Depositing lab: Pietro De Camilli. Depositing organization: Yale University. Publication: Epsin is an EH-domain-binding protein implicated in clathrin-mediated endocytosis. Chen H, Fre S, Slepnev VI, Capua MR, Takei K, Butler MH, Di Fiore PP, De Camilli P. Nature. 1998 Aug 20. 394(6695):793-7. 10.1038/29555 PubMed 9723620.
Backbone
  Vector backbone: pcDNA3.1
  Backbone manufacturer: Invitrogen
  Backbone size w/o insert (bp): 5400
  Vector type: Mammalian Expression, Bacterial Expression
  Selectable markers: Neomycin (select with G418)
Growth in bacteria
  Bacterial resistance: Ampicillin, 100 μg/mL
  Growth temperature: 37°C
  Growth strain: DH5alpha
  Copy number: High Copy
Gene/Insert
  Gene/Insert name: Epsin 1
  Species: R. norvegicus (rat)
  Insert size (bp): 1800
  GenBank ID: AF018261
  Entrez Gene: Epn1
  Tag / fusion protein: Xpress (N terminal on backbone)
  Cloning method: Restriction Enzyme; 5′ cloning site EcoRI (not destroyed); 3′ cloning site XhoI/SalI (destroyed during cloning)
  Sequencing primers: 5′ T7; 3′ SP6
Terms and licenses: Academic/Nonprofit Terms; Industry Terms: Not Available to Industry
How to cite: pCDNA3.1-EPSIN 1 was a gift from Pietro De Camilli (Addgene plasmid # 22225 ; http://n2t.net/addgene:22225 ; RRID:Addgene_22225)
