[The description below was written by a language model from this plasmid's Addgene catalogue record.]
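Description:
pCDNA3.1-EPSIN 1 is a mammalian expression plasmid built on the Invitrogen pcDNA3.1 backbone (about 5.4 kb without insert) and carrying a roughly 1.8 kb cDNA for rat (Rattus norvegicus) Epsin 1, the product of the Epn1 gene. It is maintained in E. coli as a high-copy plasmid under ampicillin selection. It also carries a neomycin resistance marker, so transfected mammalian cells can be selected with G418 if stable lines are wanted. The record lists the vector type as both mammalian and bacterial expression.

The Epsin 1 coding sequence was inserted by restriction cloning. The EcoRI site at the 5′ junction is preserved, whereas the 3′ junction was made by joining compatible XhoI and SalI ends, which destroys both sites. The protein is expressed with an N-terminal Xpress epitope tag supplied by the backbone, allowing the exogenous protein to be detected with anti-Xpress antibodies and told apart from endogenous epsin. The record does not state the promoter, and no feature table is provided. pcDNA3.1-series vectors generally drive expression from the CMV immediate-early promoter, and the listing of T7 as the 5′ sequencing primer is consistent with a T7 promoter site upstream of the insert.

Epsin 1 is an EH-domain-binding protein implicated in clathrin-mediated endocytosis. The construct suits overexpression of tagged epsin in cultured mammalian cells, for example to study its localisation, its binding partners or its effects on endocytic trafficking.
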