>Addgene plasmid #22225 | pCDNA3.1-EPSIN 1 | addgene partial sequence | sequence record 28033 | 22225 with CMV-F
GGGGGCATTAGCGAGCTCTCTGGCTACTAGAGAACCCACTGCTTACTGGCTTATCGAAATTAATACGACT
CACTATAGGGAGACCCAAGCTGGCTAGCGTTTAAACTTAAGCTTACCATGGGGGGTTCTCATCATCATCA
TCATCATGGTATGGCTAGCATGACTGGTGGACAGCAAATGGGTCGGGATCTGTACGACGATGACGATAAG
GTACCTAAGGATCCAGTGTGGTGGAATTCTGCAGATATCCAGCACAGTGGCGGCCGCTCGACATCATCGC
TGCGGCGTCAGATGAAGAATATCGTCCACAACTACTCAGAGGCAGAGATCAAGGTCCGGGAGGCCACAAG
CAATGATCCCTGGGGCCCATCCAGCTCCCTCATGTCAGAGATTGCTGACCTCACCTACAATGTTGTGGCC
TTCTCCGAGATTATGAGCATGATCTGGAAGCGGCTCAACGACCATGGCAAGAATTGGAGGCACGTCTACA
AGGCCATGACGTTGATGGAGTACCTCATCAAGACTGGCTCTGAGCGTGTATCACAACAGTGCAAAGAGAA
CATGTATGCTGTGCAGACGCTGAAGGACTTCCAATATGTGGACCGTGATGGCAAGGACCAGGGTGTGAAT
GTGCGGGAGAAGGCCAAGCAGCTGGTGGCTTTGCTGCGTGATGAGGATCGGCTTCGGGAGGAGCGCGCCC
ACGCGCTCAAGACCAAGGAGAAACTGGCACAGACTGCCACGGCTTCCTCAGCAGCTGTGGGCTCTGGACC
ACCTCCCGAGGCGGAGCAGGCATGGCCACAGAGCAGCGGGGAGGANGAGTTGCAGCTCCAGCTGGCCCTG
GCTATGAGCAAGGAGGAGGCTGACCAGCCCCCGTCCTGCGGCCCCGAGGATGACGTCCAGCTCCAGCTGG
CCCTNAGTTTGAGCCGAGAGGNCCCGATAAGGAAGANCGGATCCGTCNTGGGGATGACCTGA
